Addgene plasmid #208369: pCMV5D HA-PPM1H S211A
Purpose: Mammalian expression of HA-tagged human PPM1H S211A
Depositing lab: Suzanne Pfeffer. Depositing organization: Stanford University. Publication: Localization of PPM1H phosphatase tunes Parkinson's disease-linked LRRK2 kinase-mediated Rab GTPase phosphorylation and ciliogenesis. Yeshaw WM, Adhikari A, Chiang CY, Dhekne HS, Wawro PS, Pfeffer SR. Proc Natl Acad Sci U S A. 2023 Oct 31;120(44):e2315171120. doi: 10.1073/pnas.2315171120. Epub 2023 Oct 27. PubMed 37889931.
Backbone
  Vector backbone: pCMV5D
  Vector type: Mammalian Expression
Growth in bacteria
  Bacterial resistance: Ampicillin, 100 μg/mL
  Growth temperature: 37°C
  Growth strain: DH5alpha
  Copy number: High Copy
Gene/Insert
  Gene/Insert name: HA-PPM1H S211A
  Species: H. sapiens (human)
  Mutation: S211A
  Entrez Gene: PPM1H (a.k.a. ARHCL1, NERPP-2C, URCC2)
  Cloning method: Restriction Enzyme; 5′ cloning site Unknown (unknown if destroyed); 3′ cloning site Unknown (unknown if destroyed)
  Sequencing primers: 5′ n/a
Terms and licenses: Academic/Nonprofit Terms; Industry Terms: Not Available to Industry
How to cite: pCMV5D HA-PPM1H S211A was a gift from Suzanne Pfeffer (Addgene plasmid # 208369 ; http://n2t.net/addgene:208369 ; RRID:Addgene_208369)
