[The description below was written by a language model from this plasmid's Addgene catalogue record and pLannotate feature annotations shown in this document.]
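Description:
pCMV5D HA-PPM1H S211A is a mammalian expression plasmid that produces HA-tagged human PPM1H, a PPM-family protein phosphatase, carrying a serine-to-alanine substitution at residue 211. In bacteria it is maintained as a high-copy plasmid through a ColE1/pUC-type origin and selected with ampicillin via the β-lactamase gene and its native promoter. Leftover bacterial elements (a bom fragment, a partial f1 origin, and lac promoter/operator/CAP site and lacI fragments) are also annotated but play no evident role in the payload.

The expression cassette consists of the human cytomegalovirus immediate-early enhancer and promoter, a short HA epitope match immediately upstream of the PPM1H open reading frame, and a bovine growth hormone polyadenylation signal. The annotation also detects a second short HA-like fragment just downstream of the coding sequence; whether this is translated as a C-terminal tag is not clear from the record, which describes the protein simply as HA-tagged. Downstream of the cassette, the sequenced plasmid contains an FRT site directly preceding a hygromycin phosphotransferase gene and an SV40 poly(A) signal, with only a small fragment of SV40 promoter nearby. This arrangement resembles vectors designed for FLP-mediated integration into a genomic FRT locus, where hygromycin resistance is activated upon recombination. The catalogue entry, however, names the backbone as pCMV5D and does not mention these features or such a use.

The stated purpose is mammalian expression of the S211A mutant, and the associated study concerns how PPM1H localization influences LRRK2 kinase-driven Rab GTPase phosphorylation and ciliogenesis in the context of Parkinson's disease. The record does not explain the functional consequence of the S211A change.
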