Features (pLannotate 1.2.2; 20 found; start..end, strand, type, name):
    266..854     -  rep_origin     ori: high-copy-number ColE1/pMB1/pBR322/pUC origin of replication
   1025..1885    -  CDS            AmpR: β-lactamase; bla; confers resistance to ampicillin, carbenicillin, and related antibiotics
   1886..1990    -  promoter       AmpR promoter: bla
   2049..2101    -  misc_feature   bom (fragment): basis of mobility region from pBR322
   2256..2635    +  enhancer       CMV enhancer: human cytomegalovirus immediate early enhancer
   2637..2836    +  promoter       CMV promoter: human cytomegalovirus (CMV) immediate early promoter
   2884..2909    +  CDS            3xHA (fragment): three tandem HA epitope tags
   2917..4458    +  CDS            PPM1H: PPM1H_HUMAN - Also known as ARHCL1, KIAA1157, URCC2. Experimental evidence at protein level: Swiss-Prot protein existence level 1. Dephosphorylates CDKN1B at 'Thr-187', thus removing a signal for proteasomal degradation. From Homo sapiens (Human).
   4471..4496    +  CDS            3xHA (fragment): three tandem HA epitope tags
   4544..4768    +  polyA_signal   bGH poly(A) signal: bovine growth hormone polyadenylation signal
   4772..4793    +  promoter       SV40 promoter (fragment): SV40 enhancer and early promoter
   4814..5047    +  rep_origin     f1 ori (fragment) (sequence partly withheld): f1 bacteriophage origin of replication; arrow indicates direction of (+) strand synthesis
   5052..5099    +  protein_bind   FRT: FLP-mediated recombination occurs in the 8-bp core sequence TCTAGAAA (Turan and Bode, 2011). FLP recombinase from the Saccharomyces cerevisiae 2μ plasmid
   5107..6129    +  CDS            HygR: hygromycin B phosphotransferase confers resistance to hygromycin
   6139..6264    +  CDS            ble (fragment): BLE_KLEPN - Experimental evidence at protein level: Swiss-Prot protein existence level 1. Binding protein with a strong affinity to the bleomycin family of antibiotics. Binds to CL990; an antimitotic-antibiotic compound. From Klebsiella pneumoniae.
   6259..6380    +  polyA_signal   SV40 poly(A) signal: SV40 polyadenylation signal
   6453..6469    -  protein_bind   lac operator: The lac repressor binds to the lac operator to inhibit transcription in E. coli. This inhibition can be relieved by adding lactose or isopropyl-β-D-thiogalactopyranoside (IPTG). lac repressor encoded by lacI
   6477..6507    -  promoter       lac promoter: promoter for the E. coli lac operon
   6522..6543    -  protein_bind   CAP binding site: CAP binding activates transcription in the presence of cAMP. E. coli catabolite activator protein
   6556..83      -  CDS            lacI (fragment) (across the origin): lac repressor; lacI; The lac repressor binds to the lac operator to inhibit transcription in E. coli. This inhibition can be relieved by adding lactose or isopropyl-β-D-thiogalactopyranoside (IPTG).
>Addgene plasmid #208369 | pCMV5D HA-PPM1H S211A | addgene full sequence | sequence record 416697 | Addgene NGS Result
CTTTCCAGTCGGGAAACCTGTCGTGCCAGCTGCATTAATGAATCGGCCAACGCGCGGGGAGAGGCGGTTT
GCGTATTGGGCGCTCTTCCGCTTCCTCGCTCACTGACTCGCTGCGCTCGGTCGTTCGGCTGCGGCGAGCG
GTATCAGCTCACTCAAAGGCGGTAATACGGTTATCCACAGAATCAGGGGATAACGCAGGAAAGAACATGT
GAGCAAAAGGCCAGCAAAAGGCCAGGAACCGTAAAAAGGCCGCGTTGCTGGCGTTTTTCCATAGGCTCCG
CCCCCCTGACGAGCATCACAAAAATCGACGCTCAAGTCAGAGGTGGCGAAACCCGACAGGACTATAAAGA
TACCAGGCGTTTCCCCCTGGAAGCTCCCTCGTGCGCTCTCCTGTTCCGACCCTGCCGCTTACCGGATACC
TGTCCGCCTTTCTCCCTTCGGGAAGCGTGGCGCTTTCTCATAGCTCACGCTGTAGGTATCTCAGTTCGGT
GTAGGTCGTTCGCTCCAAGCTGGGCTGTGTGCACGAACCCCCCGTTCAGCCCGACCGCTGCGCCTTATCC
GGTAACTATCGTCTTGAGTCCAACCCGGTAAGACACGACTTATCGCCACTGGCAGCAGCCACTGGTAACA
GGATTAGCAGAGCGAGGTATGTAGGCGGTGCTACAGAGTTCTTGAAGTGGTGGCCTAACTACGGCTACAC
TAGAAGAACAGTATTTGGTATCTGCGCTCTGCTGAAGCCAGTTACCTTCGGAAAAAGAGTTGGTAGCTCT
TGATCCGGCAAACAAACCACCGCTGGTAGCGGTGGTTTTTTTGTTTGCAAGCAGCAGATTACGCGCAGAA
AAAAAGGATCTCAAGAAGATCCTTTGATCTTTTCTACGGGGTCTGACGCTCAGTGGAACGAAAACTCACG
TTAAGGGATTTTGGTCATGAGATTATCAAAAAGGATCTTCACCTAGATCCTTTTAAATTAAAAATGAAGT
TTTAAATCAATCTAAAGTATATATGAGTAAACTTGGTCTGACAGTTACCAATGCTTAATCAGTGAGGCAC
CTATCTCAGCGATCTGTCTATTTCGTTCATCCATAGTTGCCTGACTCCCCGTCGTGTAGATAACTACGAT
ACGGGAGGGCTTACCATCTGGCCCCAGTGCTGCAATGATACCGCGAGACCCACGCTCACCGGCTCCAGAT
TTATCAGCAATAAACCAGCCAGCCGGAAGGGCCGAGCGCAGAAGTGGTCCTGCAACTTTATCCGCCTCCA
TCCAGTCTATTAATTGTTGCCGGGAAGCTAGAGTAAGTAGTTCGCCAGTTAATAGTTTGCGCAACGTTGT
TGCCATTGCTACAGGCATCGTGGTGTCACGCTCGTCGTTTGGTATGGCTTCATTCAGCTCCGGTTCCCAA
CGATCAAGGCGAGTTACATGATCCCCCATGTTGTGCAAAAAAGCGGTTAGCTCCTTCGGTCCTCCGATCG
TTGTCAGAAGTAAGTTGGCCGCAGTGTTATCACTCATGGTTATGGCAGCACTGCATAATTCTCTTACTGT
CATGCCATCCGTAAGATGCTTTTCTGTGACTGGTGAGTACTCAACCAAGTCATTCTGAGAATAGTGTATG
CGGCGACCGAGTTGCTCTTGCCCGGCGTCAATACGGGATAATACCGCGCCACATAGCAGAACTTTAAAAG
TGCTCATCATTGGAAAACGTTCTTCGGGGCGAAAACTCTCAAGGATCTTACCGCTGTTGAGATCCAGTTC
GATGTAACCCACTCGTGCACCCAACTGATCTTCAGCATCTTTTACTTTCACCAGCGTTTCTGGGTGAGCA
AAAACAGGAAGGCAAAATGCCGCAAAAAAGGGAATAAGGGCGACACGGAAATGTTGAATACTCATACTCT
TCCTTTTTCAATATTATTGAAGCATTTATCAGGGTTATTGTCTCATGAGCGGATACATATTTGAATGTAT
TTAGAAAAATAAACAAATAGGGGTTCCGCGCACATTTCCCCGAAAAGTGCCACCTGACGTCGACGGATCG
GGAGATCTCCCGATCCCCTATGGTGCACTCTCAGTACAATCTGCTCTGATGCCGCATAGTTAAGCCAGTA
TCTGCTCCCTGCTTGTGTGTTGGAGGTCGCTGAGTAGTGCGCGAGCAAAATTTAAGCTACAACAAGGCAA
GGCTTGACCGACAATTGCATGAAGAATCTGCTTAGGGTTAGGCGTTTTGCGCTGCTTCGCGATGTACGGG
CCAGATATACGCGTTGACATTGATTATTGACTAGTTATTAATAGTAATCAATTACGGGGTCATTAGTTCA
TAGCCCATATATGGAGTTCCGCGTTACATAACTTACGGTAAATGGCCCGCCTGGCTGACCGCCCAACGAC
CCCCGCCCATTGACGTCAATAATGACGTATGTTCCCATAGTAACGCCAATAGGGACTTTCCATTGACGTC
AATGGGTGGAGTATTTACGGTAAACTGCCCACTTGGCAGTACATCAAGTGTATCATATGCCAAGTCCGCC
CCCTATTGACGTCAATGACGGTAAATGGCCCGCCTGGCATTATGCCCAGTACATGACCTTACGGGACTTT
CCTACTTGGCAGTACATCTACGTATTAGTCATCGCTATTACCATGGTGATGCGGTTTTGGCAGTACACCA
ATGGGCGTGGATAGCGGTTTGACTCACGGGGATTTCCAAGTCTCCACCCCATTGACGTCAATGGGAGTTT
GTTTTGGCACCAAAATCAACGGGACTTTCCAAAATGTCGTAATAACCCCGCCCCGTTGACGCAAATGGGC
GGTAGGCGTGTACGGTGGGAGGTCTATATAAGCAGAGCTCGTTTAGTGAACCGTCAGAATTGGCCACCGG
ATCTGCCGCCATGTACCCATACGATGTGCCAGATTACGCCGGATCCATGCTCACTCGAGTGAAATCTGCC
GTGGCCAATTTCATGGGCGGCATCATGGCTGGCAGCTCAGGCTCCGAGCACGGCGGCGGCAGCTGCGGAG
GCTCGGACCTGCCCCTGCGTTTCCCCTACGGGCGGCCAGAGTTCCTGGGGCTGTCTCAGGACGAGGTGGA
GTGCAGCGCCGACCACATCGCCCGCCCCATCCTCATCCTCAAGGAGACTCGGCGGCTGCCCTGGGCCACT
GGCTACGCAGAGGTTATCAATGCCGGGAAGAGCACACACAATGAAGACCAAGCCAGCTGTGAGGTGCTCA
CTGTGAAGAAGAAGGCAGGGGCCGTGACCTCAACCCCAAACAGGAACTCATCCAAGAGACGGTCCTCCCT
TCCCAATGGGGAAGGGCTGCAGCTGAAGGAGAACTCGGAATCCGAGGGTGTTTCCTGCCACTATTGGTCG
CTGTTTGACGGGCACGCGGGGTCCGGGGCCGCGGTGGTGGCGTCACGCCTGCTGCAGCACCACATCACGG
AGCAGCTGCAGGACATCGTGGACATCCTGAAGAACTCCGCCGTCCTGCCCCCTACCTGCCTGGGGGAGGA
GCCTGAGAACACGCCCGCCAACAGCCGGACTCTGACCCGGGCAGCCGCCCTGCGCGGAGGGGTGGGGGCC
CCGGGCTCCCCCAGCACGCCCCCCACACGCTTCTTTACCGAGAAGAAGATTCCCCATGAGTGCCTGGTCA
TCGGAGCGCTTGAAAGTGCATTCAAGGAAATGGACCTACAGATAGAACGAGAGAGGAGTTCATATAATAT
ATCTGGTGGCTGCACGGCCCTCATTGTGATTTGCCTTTTGGGGAAGCTGTATGTTGCAAATGCTGGGGAT
AGCAGGGCCATAATCATCAGAAATGGAGAAATTATCCCCATGTCTTCAGAATTTACCCCCGAGACGGAGC
GCCAGCGACTTCAGTACCTGGCATTCATGCAGCCTCACTTGCTGGGAAATGAGTTCACACATTTGGAGTT
TCCAAGGAGAGTACAGAGAAAGGAGCTTGGAAAGAAGATGCTCTACAGGGACTTTAATATGACAGGCTGG
GCATACAAAACCATTGAGGATGAGGACTTGAAGTTCCCCCTTATATATGGAGAAGGCAAGAAGGCCCGGG
TAATGGCAACTATTGGAGTGACCAGGGGACTTGGGGACCATGACCTGAAGGTGCATGACTCCAACATCTA
CATTAAACCATTCCTGTCTTCAGCTCCAGAGGTAAGAATCTACGATCTTTCAAAATATGATCATGGATCA
GATGATGTGCTGATCTTGGCCACTGATGGACTCTGGGACGTTTTATCAAATGAAGAAGTAGCAGAAGCAA
TCACTCAGTTTCTTCCTAACTGTGATCCAGATGATCCTCACAGGTACACACTGGCAGCTCAGGACCTGGT
GATGCGTGCCCGGGGTGTGCTGAAGGACAGAGGATGGCGGATATCTAATGACCGACTGGGCTCAGGAGAC
GACATTTCTGTATATGTCATTCCTTTAATACATGGAAACAAGCTGTCATGAGCGGCCGCTTACCCATACG
ATGTGCCAGATTACGCCTAAGTCGAGTCTAGAGGGCCCGTTTAAACCCGCTGATCAGCCTCGACTGTGCC
TTCTAGTTGCCAGCCATCTGTTGTTTGCCCCTCCCCCGTGCCTTCCTTGACCCTGGAAGGTGCCACTCCC
ACTGTCCTTTCCTAATAAAATGAGGAAATTGCATCGCATTGTCTGAGTAGGTGTCATTCTATTCTGGGGG
GTGGGGTGGGGCAGGACAGCAAGGGGGAGGATTGGGAAGACAATAGCAGGCATGCTGGGGATGCGGTGGG
CTCTATGGCTTCTGAGGCGGAAAGAACCAGCTGGGGCTCTAGGGGGTATCCCC
[124 nt withheld, positions 4814-4937]
C
[91 nt withheld, positions 4939-5029]
AGGGTGATGGTTCACGTACCTAGAAGTTCCTATTCCGAAGTTCCTATTCTCTAGAAAGTATAGGAACTTC
CTTGGCCAAAAAGCCTGAACTCACCGCGACGTCTGTCGAGAAGTTTCTGATCGAAAAGTTCGACAGCGTC
TCCGACCTGATGCAGCTCTCGGAGGGCGAAGAATCTCGTGCTTTCAGCTTCGATGTAGGAGGGCGTGGAT
ATGTCCTGCGGGTAAATAGCTGCGCCGATGGTTTCTACAAAGATCGTTATGTTTATCGGCACTTTGCATC
GGCCGCGCTCCCGATTCCGGAAGTGCTTGACATTGGGGAGTTCAGCGAGAGCCTGACCTATTGCATCTCC
CGCCGTGCACAGGGTGTCACGTTGCAAGACCTGCCTGAAACCGAACTGCCCGCTGTTCTGCAGCCGGTCG
CGGAGGCCATGGATGCGATCGCTGCGGCCGATCTTAGCCAGACGAGCGGGTTCGGCCCATTCGGACCGCA
AGGAATCGGTCAATACACTACATGGCGTGATTTCATATGCGCGATTGCTGATCCCCATGTGTATCACTGG
CAAACTGTGATGGACGACACCGTCAGTGCGTCCGTCGCGCAGGCTCTCGATGAGCTGATGCTTTGGGCCG
AGGACTGCCCCGAAGTCCGGCACCTCGTGCACGCGGATTTCGGCTCCAACAATGTCCTGACGGACAATGG
CCGCATAACAGCGGTCATTGACTGGAGCGAGGCGATGTTCGGGGATTCCCAATACGAGGTCGCCAACATC
TTCTTCTGGAGGCCGTGGTTGGCTTGTATGGAGCAGCAGACGCGCTACTTCGAGCGGAGGCATCCGGAGC
TTGCAGGATCGCCGCGGCTCCGGGCGTATATGCTCCGCATTGGTCTTGACCAACTCTATCAGAGCTTGGT
TGACGGCAATTTCGATGATGCAGCTTGGGCGCAGGGTCGATGCGACGCAATCGTCCGATCCGGAGCCGGG
ACTGTCGGGCGTACACAAATCGCCCGCAGAAGCGCGGCCGTCTGGACCGATGGCTGTGTAGAAGTACTCG
CCGATAGTGGAAACCGACGCCCCAGCACTCGTCCGAGGGCAAAGGAATAGCACGTACTACGAGATTTCGA
TTCCACCGCCGCCTTCTATGAAAGGTTGGGCTTCGGAATCGTTTTCCGGGACGCCGGCTGGATGATCCTC
CAGCGCGGGGATCTCATGCTGGAGTTCTTCGCCCACCCCAACTTGTTTATTGCAGCTTATAATGGTTACA
AATAAAGCAATAGCATCACAAATTTCACAAATAAAGCATTTTTTTCACTGCATTCTAGTTGTGGTTTGTC
CAAACTCATCAATGTATCTTATCATGTCTGTATACCGTCGACCTCTAGCTAGAGCTTGGCGTAATCATGG
TCATAGCTGTTTCCTGTGTGAAATTGTTATCCGCTCACAATTCCACACAACATACGAGCCGGAAGCATAA
AGTGTAAAGCCTGGGGTGCCTAATGAGTGAGCTAACTCACATTAATTGCGTTGCGCTCACTGCCCG
